Addgene plasmid #26659: pGEM-3z/605
Purpose: (Empty Backbone)
Depositing lab: Jonathan Widom. Depositing organization: Northwestern University. Publication: New DNA sequence rules for high affinity binding to histone octamer and sequence-directed nucleosome positioning. Lowary PT, Widom J. J Mol Biol. 1998 Feb 13. 276(1):19-42. 10.1006/jmbi.1997.1494 PubMed 9514715.
Backbone
  Vector backbone: pGEM-3Z
  Backbone manufacturer: Promega
  Backbone size (bp): 2743
  Vector type: Bacterial Expression
Growth in bacteria
  Bacterial resistance: Ampicillin, 100 μg/mL
  Growth temperature: 37°C
  Growth strain: DH5alpha
  Copy number: High Copy
Gene/Insert
  Gene/Insert name: None
  Cloning method: Restriction Enzyme; 5′ cloning site HincII (unknown if destroyed); 3′ cloning site HincII (unknown if destroyed)
  Sequencing primers: 5′ T7; 3′ SP6
Terms and licenses: Academic/Nonprofit Terms; Industry Terms: Not Available to Industry
Depositor comments: This plasmid contains a 147 bp nucleosome positioning sequence and is referred to as clone"605". Please note that there may be discrepancies between Addgene's sequencing results and the depositor's sequence. Potential discrepancies are not a concern according to the depositing scientist because the clones were selected for their ability to bind to histone octamer, not for their specific sequence.
How to cite: pGEM-3z/605 was a gift from Jonathan Widom (Addgene plasmid # 26659 ; http://n2t.net/addgene:26659 ; RRID:Addgene_26659)
