[The description below was written by a language model from this plasmid's Addgene catalogue record.]
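Description:
pGEM-3z/605 is a small, high-copy bacterial plasmid built on the commercial pGEM-3Z cloning vector (backbone listed as 2743 bp). It is propagated in standard E. coli cloning strains under ampicillin selection. The catalogue classes it as a bacterial expression vector and labels it an "empty backbone" with no named gene or insert, but the depositor comments make clear that it does carry a payload: a 147 bp nucleosome positioning sequence known as clone "605". The fragment was introduced by restriction cloning at the HincII site of the polylinker, and the record does not say whether that site survived on either side. The listed sequencing primers, T7 on the 5′ side and SP6 on the 3′ side, reflect the opposing phage promoters that flank the pGEM-3Z multiple cloning site and allow the insert to be read from both directions.

The 605 sequence is not a coding region. According to the record, it is one of a set of DNA clones selected for their ability to bind the histone octamer, from work defining sequence rules for high-affinity octamer binding and sequence-directed nucleosome positioning. At 147 bp, it matches the length of DNA wrapped in a nucleosome core particle. The plasmid therefore serves mainly as a renewable source of this fragment, and such positioning sequences are typically used for in vitro reconstitution of positioned nucleosomes, although the record does not list specific applications. The depositor notes that repository sequencing may differ from the depositor's sequence. This is not considered a concern, because the clones were chosen for octamer binding rather than for an exact sequence. No feature table was provided, so element positions cannot be confirmed.
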