>Addgene plasmid #26659 | pGEM-3z/605 | addgene partial sequence | sequence record 32893 | 26659 with M13pUC-fwd
GCACGATGAAGACTCACTATAGGGCGAATTCGAGCTCGGTACCCGGGGATCCTCTAGAGTGGGAGCTCGG
AACACTATCCGACTGGCACCCGGCGTGTCCTATTAATATGGTCGTGACGGTGGATACCGGCTCAATAGGT
GATTAGCGTCGAGCTTGAATACCCTTGGGCGGCTAAAACGACGGGGCTAGGGTTGTAACGTCGTTTAAGC
GTATCTAGACCGGTCTCGCACTCAATGTGCGATAGGCATCCCCATATCCCGCGTCGTCCGAACCTTGACC
TGTCGCTATCGCCATCTAGAGCATCTGTCACACCAACCAGTACCTTGGTCATTAGGATCCCGGACCTGCA
GGCATGCAAGCTTGAGTATTCTATAGTGTCACCTAAATAGCTTGGCGTAATCATGGTCATAGCTGTTTCC
TGTGTGAAATTGTTATCCGCTCACAATTCCACACAACATACGAGCCGGAAGCATAAAGTGTAAAGCCTGG
GGTGCCTAATGAGTGAGCTAACTCACATTAATTGCGTTGCGCTCACTGCCCGCTTTCCAGTCGGGAAACC
TGTCGTGCCAGCTGCATTAATGAATCGGCCAACGCGCGGGGAGAGGCGGTTTGCGTATTGGGCGCTCTTC
CGCTTCCTCGCTCACTGACTCGCTGCGCTCGGTCGTTCGGCTGCGGCGAGCGGTATCAGCTCACTCAAAG
GCGGTAATACGGTTATCCACAGAATCAGGGGATAACGCAGGAAAGAACATGTGAGCAAAAGGCCAGCAAA
AGGCCAGGAACCGTAAAAAGGCCGCGTTGCTGGCGTTTTTCCATAGGCTCCGCCCCCCTGACGAGCATCA
CAAAAATCGACGCTCAAGTCAGAGGTGGCGAAACCCGACAGGACTATAAAGATACCAGGCGTTTCCCCCT
GGAAGCTCCCTCGTGCGCTCTCCTGTTCCGACCCTGCCGCTTACCGGATACCTGTCCGCCTTTCTCCCTT
CGGGA
